>Addgene plasmid #158704 | pXPR_502_sgCD4 | addgene full sequence | sequence record 308815 | Addgene NGS Result
ATCTCTAGCAGTACGTATAGTAGTTCATGTCATCTTATTATTCAGTATTTATAACTTGCAAAGAAATGAA
TATCAGAGAGTGAGAGGAACTTGTTTATTGCAGCTTATAATGGTTACAAATAAAGCAATAGCATCACAAA
TTTCACAAATAAAGCATTTTTTTCACTGCATTCTAGTTGTGGTTTGTCCAAACTCATCAATGTATCTTAT
CATGTCTGGCTCTAGCTATCCCGCCCCTAACTCCGCCCATCCCGCCCCTAACTCCGCCCAGTTCCGCCCA
TTCTCCGCCCCATGGCTGACTAATTTTTTTTATTTATGCAGAGGCCGAGGCCGCCTCGGCCTCTGAGCTA
TTCCAGAAGTAGTGAGGAGGCTTTTTTGGAGGCCTAGGGACGTACCCAATTCGCCCTATAGTGAGTCGTA
TTACGCGCGCTCACTGGCCGTCGTTTTACAACGTCGTGACTGGGAAAACCCTGGCGTTACCCAACTTAAT
CGCCTTGCAGCACATCCCCCTTTCGCCAGCTGGCGTAATAGCGAAGAGGCCCGCACCGATCGCCCTTCCC
AACAGTTGCGCAGCCTGAATGGCGAATGGG
[124 nt withheld, positions 591-714]
C
[91 nt withheld, positions 716-806]
A
[49 nt withheld, positions 808-856]
CCTTTGACGTTGGAGTCCACGTTCTTT
[37 nt withheld, positions 884-920]
ACCCTATCTCGGTCTATTCTTTTGATTTATAAGGGATTTTGCCGATTTCGGCCTATTGGTTAAAAAATGA
GCTGATTTAACAAAAATTTAACGCGAATTTTAACAAAATATTAACGCTTACAATTTAGGTGGCACTTTTC
GGGGAAATGTGCGCGGAACCCCTATTTGTTTATTTTTCTAAATACATTCAAATATGTATCCGCTCATGAG
ACAATAACCCTGATAAATGCTTCAATAATATTGAAAAAGGAAGAGTATGAGTATTCAACATTTCCGTGTC
GCCCTTATTCCCTTTTTTGCGGCATTTTGCCTTCCTGTTTTTGCTCACCCAGAAACGCTGGTGAAAGTAA
AAGATGCTGAAGATCAGTTGGGTGCACGAGTGGGTTACATCGAACTGGATCTCAACAGCGGTAAGATCCT
TGAGAGTTTTCGCCCCGAAGAACGTTTTCCAATGATGAGCACTTTTAAAGTTCTGCTATGTGGCGCGGTA
TTATCCCGTATTGACGCCGGGCAAGAGCAACTCGGTCGCCGCATACACTATTCTCAGAATGACTTGGTTG
AGTACTCACCAGTCACAGAAAAGCATCTTACGGATGGCATGACAGTAAGAGAATTATGCAGTGCTGCCAT
AACCATGAGTGATAACACTGCGGCCAACTTACTTCTGACAACGATCGGAGGACCGAAGGAGCTAACCGCT
TTTTTGCACAACATGGGGGATCATGTAACTCGCCTTGATCGTTGGGAACCGGAGCTGAATGAAGCCATAC
CAAACGACGAGCGTGACACCACGATGCCTGTAGCAATGGCAACAACGTTGCGCAAACTATTAACTGGCGA
ACTACTTACTCTAGCTTCCCGGCAACAATTAATAGACTGGATGGAGGCGGATAAAGTTGCAGGACCACTT
CTGCGCTCGGCCCTTCCGGCTGGCTGGTTTATTGCTGATAAATCTGGAGCCGGTGAGCGTGGGTCTCGCG
GTATCATTGCAGCACTGGGGCCAGATGGTAAGCCCTCCCGTATCGTAGTTATCTACACGACGGGGAGTCA
GGCAACTATGGATGAACGAAATAGACAGATCGCTGAGATAGGTGCCTCACTGATTAAGCATTGGTAACTG
TCAGACCAAGTTTACTCATATATACTTTAGATTGATTTAAAACTTCATTTTTAATTTAAAAGGATCTAGG
TGAAGATCCTTTTTGATAATCTCATGACCAAAATCCCTTAACGTGAGTTTTCGTTCCACTGAGCGTCAGA
CCCCGTAGAAAAGATCAAAGGATCTTCTTGAGATCCTTTTTTTCTGCGCGTAATCTGCTGCTTGCAAACA
AAAAAACCACCGCTACCAGCGGTGGTTTGTTTGCCGGATCAAGAGCTACCAACTCTTTTTCCGAAGGTAA
CTGGCTTCAGCAGAGCGCAGATACCAAATACTGTTCTTCTAGTGTAGCCGTAGTTAGGCCACCACTTCAA
GAACTCTGTAGCACCGCCTACATACCTCGCTCTGCTAATCCTGTTACCAGTGGCTGCTGCCAGTGGCGAT
AAGTCGTGTCTTACCGGGTTGGACTCAAGACGATAGTTACCGGATAAGGCGCAGCGGTCGGGCTGAACGG
GGGGTTCGTGCACACAGCCCAGCTTGGAGCGAACGACCTACACCGAACTGAGATACCTACAGCGTGAGCT
ATGAGAAAGCGCCACGCTTCCCGAAGGGAGAAAGGCGGACAGGTATCCGGTAAGCGGCAGGGTCGGAACA
GGAGAGCGCACGAGGGAGCTTCCAGGGGGAAACGCCTGGTATCTTTATAGTCCTGTCGGGTTTCGCCACC
TCTGACTTGAGCGTCGATTTTTGTGATGCTCGTCAGGGGGGCGGAGCCTATGGAAAAACGCCAGCAACGC
GGCCTTTTTACGGTTCCTGGCCTTTTGCTGGCCTTTTGCTCACATGTTCTTTCCTGCGTTATCCCCTGAT
TCTGTGGATAACCGTATTACCGCCTTTGAGTGAGCTGATACCGCTCGCCGCAGCCGAACGACCGAGCGCA
GCGAGTCAGTGAGCGAGGAAGCGGAAGAGCGCCCAATACGCAAACCGCCTCTCCCCGCGCGTTGGCCGAT
TCATTAATGCAGCTGGCACGACAGGTTTCCCGACTGGAAAGCGGGCAGTGAGCGCAACGCAATTAATGTG
AGTTAGCTCACTCATTAGGCACCCCAGGCTTTACACTTTATGCTTCCGGCTCGTATGTTGTGTGGAATTG
TGAGCGGATAACAATTTCACACAGGAAACAGCTATGACCATGATTACGCCAAGCGCGCAATTAACCCTCA
CTAAAGGGAACAAAAGCTGGAGCTGCAAGCTTAATGTAGTCTTATGCAATACTCTTGTAGTCTTGCAACA
TGGTAACGATGAGTTAGCAACATGCCTTACAAGGAGAGAAAAAGCACCGTGCATGCCGATTGGTGGAAGT
AAGGTGGTACGATCGTGCCTTATTAGGAAGGCAACAGACGGGTCTGACATGGATTGGACGAACCACTGAA
TTGCCGCATTGCAGAGATATTGTATTTAAGTGCCTAGCTCGATACATAAACGGGTCTCTCTGGTTAGACC
AGATCTGAGCCTGGGAGCTCTCTGGCTAACTAGGGAACCCACTGCTTAAGCCTCAATAAAGCTTGCCTTG
AGTGCTTCAAGTAGTGTGTGCCCGTCTGTTGTGTGACTCTGGTAACTAGAGATCCCTCAGACCCTTTTAG
TCAGTGTGGAAAATCTCTAGCAGTGGCGCCCGAACAGGGACTTGAAAGCGAAAGGGAAACCAGAGGAGCT
CTCTCGACGCAGGACTCGGCTTGCTGAAGCGCGCACGGCAAGAGGCGAGGGGCGGCGACTGGTGAGTACG
CCAAAAATTTTGACTAGCGGAGGCTAGAAGGAGAGAGATGGGTGCGAGAGCGTCAGTATTAAGCGGGGGA
GAATTAGATCGCGATGGGAAAAAATTCGGTTAAGGCCAGGGGGAAAGAAAAAATATAAATTAAAACATAT
AGTATGGGCAAGCAGGGAGCTAGAACGATTCGCAGTTAATCCTGGCCTGTTAGAAACATCAGAAGGCTGT
AGACAAATACTGGGACAGCTACAACCATCCCTTCAGACAGGATCAGAAGAACTTAGATCATTATATAATA
CAGTAGCAACCCTCTATTGTGTGCATCAAAGGATAGAGATAAAAGACACCAAGGAAGCTTTAGACAAGAT
AGAGGAAGAGCAAAACAAAAGTAAGACCACCGCACAGCAAGCGGCCGCTGATCTTCAGACCTGGAGGAGG
AGATATGAGGGACAATTGGAGAAGTGAATTATATAAATATAAAGTAGTAAAAATTGAACCATTAGGAGTA
GCACCCACCAAGGCAAAGAGAAGAGTGGTGCAGAGAGAAAAAAGAGCAGTGGGAATAGGAGCTTTGTTCC
TTGGGTTCTTGGGAGCAGCAGGAAGCACTATGGGCGCAGCGTCAATGACGCTGACGGTACAGGCCAGACA
ATTATTGTCTGGTATAGTGCAGCAGCAGAACAATTTGCTGAGGGCTATTGAGGCGCAACAGCATCTGTTG
CAACTCACAGTCTGGGGCATCAAGCAGCTCCAGGCAAGAATCCTGGCTGTGGAAAGATACCTAAAGGATC
AACAGCTCCTGGGGATTTGGGGTTGCTCTGGAAAACTCATTTGCACCACTGCTGTGCCTTGGAATGCTAG
TTGGAGTAATAAATCTCTGGAACAGATTTGGAATCACACGACCTGGATGGAGTGGGACAGAGAAATTAAC
AATTACACAAGCTTAATACACTCCTTAATTGAAGAATCGCAAAACCAGCAAGAAAAGAATGAACAAGAAT
TATTGGAATTAGATAAATGGGCAAGTTTGTGGAATTGGTTTAACATAACAAATTGGCTGTGGTATATAAA
ATTATTCATAATGATAGTAGGAGGCTTGGTAGGTTTAAGAATAGTTTTTGCTGTACTTTCTATAGTGAAT
AGAGTTAGGCAGGGATATTCACCATTATCGTTTCAGACCCACCTCCCAACCCCGAGGGGACCCAGAGAGG
GCCTATTTCCCATGATTCCTTCATATTTGCATATACGATACAAGGCTGTTAGAGAGATAATTAGAATTAA
TTTGACTGTAAACACAAAGATATTAGTACAAAATACGTGACGTAGAAAGTAATAATTTCTTGGGTAGTTT
GCAGTTTTAAAATTATGTTTTAAAATGGACTATCATATGCTTACCGTAACTTGAAAGTATTTCGATTTCT
TGGCTTTATATATCTTGTGGAAAGGACGAAACACCGATGTTCCCTGAGAGCCTGGGGTTTAAGAGCTATG
CTGCGAATACGAGGGAGCAGACGATATGGCGTCGCTCCTCTCCACGAGAGCATATGGGCTCCGTGGTCTC
GTACACCATCAGGGTACGTATCAGACACCATCAGGGTCTGCTCGTATTCGCAGCATAGCAAGTTTAAATA
AGGCTAGTCCGTTATCAACTTGAAAAAGTGGCACCGAGTCGGTGCTTTTTTTGAATTCTAGATCTTGAGA
CAAATGGCAGTATTCATCCACAATTTTAAAAGAAAAGGGGGGATTGGGGGGTACAGTGCAGGGGAAAGAA
TAGTAGACATAATAGCAACAGACATACAAACTAAAGAATTACAAAAACAAATTACAAAAATTCAAAATTT
TCGGGTTTATTACAGGGACAGCAGAGATCCACTTTGGCGCCGGCTCGAGGGGGCCCGGGTTGCGCCTTTT
CCAAGGCAGCCCTGGGTTTGCGCAGGGACGCGGCTGCTCTGGGCGTGGTTCCGGGAAACGCAGCGGCGCC
GACCCTGGGTCTCGCACATTCTTCACGTCCGTTCGCAGCGTCACCCGGATCTTCGCCGCTACCCTTGTGG
GCCCCCCGGCGACGCTTCCTGCTCCGCCCCTAAGTCGGGAAGGTTCCTTGCGGTTCGCGGCGTGCCGGAC
GTGACAAACGGAAGCCGCACGTCTTACTAGTACCCTCGCAGACGGACAGCGCCAGGGAGCAATGGCAGCG
CGCCGACCGCGATGGGCTGTGGCCAATAGCGGCTGCTCAGCAGGGCGCGCCGAGAGCAGCGGCCGGGAAG
GGGCGGTGCGGGAGGCGGGGTGTGGGGCGGTAGTGTGGGCCCTGTTCCTGCCCGCGCGGTGTTCCGCATT
CTGCAAGCCTCCGGAGCGCACGTCGGCAGTCGGCTCCCTCGTTGACCGAATCACCGACCTCTCTCCCCAG
GGGGATCCAACTTAAGCTTGCCACCATGTCGCGGAGGCGGCACAGCTACGAGAACGATGGTGGACAACCT
CACAAAAGGAGGAAGACGTCTATGCTAGCCTCCAAAACCATCGTTCTTTCGGTCGGCGAGGCTACTCGCA
CTCTGACTGAGATCCAGTCCACCGCAGACCGTCAGATCTTCGAAGAGAAGGTCGGGCCTCTGGTGGGTCG
GCTGCGCCTCACGGCTTCGCTCCGTCAAAACGGAGCCAAGACCGCGTATCGAGTCAACCTAAAACTGGAT
CAGGCGGACGTCGTTGATTCCGGACTTCCGAAAGTGCGCTACACTCAGGTATGGTCGCACGACGTGACAA
TCGTTGCGAATAGCACCGAGGCCTCGCGCAAATCGTTGTACGATTTGACCAAGTCCCTCGTCGCGACCTC
GCAGGTCGAAGATCTTGTCGTCAACCTTGTGCCGCTGGGCCGTTCTTCAACTTTCTTGTACAAAGTGGGC
GGAGGAGGTGGAAGCGGAGGAGGAGGAAGCGGAGGAGGAGGTAGCGGACCTAAGAAAAAGAGGAAGGTGG
CGGCCGCTGGTACCCCTTCAGGGCAGATCAGCAACCAGGCCCTGGCTCTGGCCCCTAGCTCCGCTCCAGT
GCTGGCCCAGACTATGGTGCCCTCTAGTGCTATGGTGCCTCTGGCCCAGCCACCTGCTCCAGCCCCTGTG
CTGACCCCAGGACCACCCCAGTCACTGAGCGCTCCAGTGCCCAAGTCTACACAGGCCGGCGAGGGGACTC
TGAGTGAAGCTCTGCTGCACCTGCAGTTCGACGCTGATGAGGACCTGGGAGCTCTGCTGGGGAACAGCAC
CGATCCCGGAGTGTTCACAGATCTGGCCTCCGTGGACAACTCTGAGTTTCAGCAGCTGCTGAATCAGGGC
GTGTCCATGTCTCATAGTACAGCCGAACCAATGCTGATGGAGTACCCCGAAGCCATTACCCGGCTGGTGA
CCGGCAGCCAGCGGCCCCCCGACCCCGCTCCAACTCCCCTGGGAACCAGCGGCCTGCCTAATGGGCTGTC
CGGAGATGAAGACTTCTCAAGCATCGCTGATATGGACTTTAGTGCCCTGCTGTCACAGATTTCCTCTAGT
GGGCAGGGAGGAGGTGGAAGCGGCTTCAGCGTGGACACCAGTGCCCTGCTGGACCTGTTCAGCCCCTCGG
TGACCGTGCCCGACATGAGCCTGCCTGACCTTGACAGCAGCCTGGCCAGTATCCAAGAGCTCCTGTCTCC
CCAGGAGCCCCCCAGGCCTCCCGAGGCAGAGAACAGCAGCCCGGATTCAGGGAAGCAGCTGGTGCACTAC
ACAGCGCAGCCGCTGTTCCTGCTGGACCCCGGCTCCGTGGACACCGGGAGCAACGACCTGCCGGTGCTGT
TTGAGCTGGGAGAGGGCTCCTACTTCTCCGAAGGGGACGGCTTCGCCGAGGACCCCACCATCTCCCTGCT
GACAGGCTCGGAGCCTCCCAAAGCCAAGGACCCCACTGTCTCCGATATCGGCAGTGGAGAGGGCAGAGGA
AGTCTGCTAACATGCGGTGACGTCGAGGAGAATCCTGGCCCAGGTACCACAGATCCACCGGAGCTTACCA
TGACCGAGTACAAGCCCACGGTGCGCCTCGCCACCCGCGACGACGTCCCCAGGGCCGTACGCACCCTCGC
CGCCGCGTTCGCCGACTACCCCGCCACGCGCCACACCGTCGATCCGGACCGCCACATCGAGCGGGTCACC
GAGCTGCAAGAACTCTTCCTCACGCGCGTCGGGCTCGACATCGGCAAGGTGTGGGTCGCGGACGACGGCG
CCGCCGTGGCGGTCTGGACCACGCCGGAGAGCGTCGAAGCGGGGGCGGTGTTCGCCGAGATCGGCCCGCG
CATGGCCGAGTTGAGCGGTTCCCGGCTGGCCGCGCAGCAACAGATGGAAGGCCTCCTGGCGCCGCACCGG
CCCAAGGAGCCCGCGTGGTTCCTGGCCACCGTCGGCGTTTCGCCCGACCACCAGGGCAAGGGTCTGGGCA
GCGCCGTCGTGCTCCCCGGAGTGGAGGCGGCCGAGCGCGCCGGGGTGCCCGCCTTCCTGGAGACCTCCGC
GCCCCGCAACCTCCCCTTCTACGAGCGGCTCGGCTTCACCGTCACCGCCGACGTCGAGGTGCCCGAAGGA
CCGCGCACCTGGTGCATGACCCGCAAGCCCGGTGCCGCTAGCTGAACGCGTTAAGTCGACTTTAAGACCA
ATGACTTACAAGGCAGCTGTAGATCTTAGCCACTTTTTAAAAGAAAAGGGGGGACTGGAAGGGCTAATTC
ACTCCCAACGAAGACAAGATCTGCTTTTTGCTTGTACTGGGTCTCTCTGGTTAGACCAGATCTGAGCCTG
GGAGCTCTCTGGCTAACTAGGGAACCCACTGCTTAAGCCTCAATAAAGCTTGCCTTGAGTGCTTCAAGTA
GTGTGTGCCCGTCTGTTGTGTGACTCTGGTAACTAGAGATCCCTCAGACCCTTTTAGTCAGTGTGGAAA
Features (pLannotate 1.2.2; 30 found; start..end, strand, type, name):
     88..209     +  polyA_signal   SV40 poly(A) signal: SV40 polyadenylation signal
    249..384     +  rep_origin     SV40 ori: SV40 origin of replication
    405..423     -  promoter       T7 promoter: promoter for bacteriophage T7 RNA polymerase
    431..586     +  CDS            lacZα (fragment): LacZα fragment of β-galactosidase; lacZ fragment
    591..1019    +  rep_origin     f1 ori (sequence partly withheld): f1 bacteriophage origin of replication; arrow indicates direction of (+) strand synthesis
   1072..1176    +  promoter       AmpR promoter: bla
   1177..2037    +  CDS            AmpR: β-lactamase; bla; confers resistance to ampicillin, carbenicillin, and related antibiotics
   2208..2796    +  rep_origin     ori: high-copy-number ColE1/pMB1/pBR322/pUC origin of replication
   2979..3071    +  CDS            lacI (fragment): lac repressor; lacI; The lac repressor binds to the lac operator to inhibit transcription in E. coli. This inhibition can be relieved by adding lactose or isopropyl-β-D-thiogalactopyranoside (IPTG).
   3084..3105    +  protein_bind   CAP binding site: CAP binding activates transcription in the presence of cAMP. E. coli catabolite activator protein
   3120..3150    +  promoter       lac promoter: promoter for the E. coli lac operon
   3158..3174    +  protein_bind   lac operator: The lac repressor binds to the lac operator to inhibit transcription in E. coli. This inhibition can be relieved by adding lactose or isopropyl-β-D-thiogalactopyranoside (IPTG). lac repressor encoded by lacI
   3219..3237    +  promoter       T3 promoter: promoter for bacteriophage T3 RNA polymerase
   3265..3491    +  promoter       RSV promoter: Rous sarcoma virus enhancer/promoter
   3492..3672    +  LTR            5' LTR (truncated): truncated 5' long terminal repeat (LTR) from HIV-1
   3719..3844    +  misc_feature   HIV-1 Ψ: packaging signal of human immunodeficiency virus type 1
   3828..4191    +  CDS            HIV-1 gag (fragment): gag protein from human immunodeficiency virus 1; gag
   4337..4570    +  misc_feature   RRE: The Rev response element (RRE) of HIV-1 allows for Rev-dependent mRNA export from the nucleus to the cytoplasm.
   4947..4973    +  CDS            Rev (fragment): human immunodeficiency virus 1 (HIV-1) Rev protein; rev; enhances nuclear export of unspliced and incompletely spliced viral mRNAs
   4977..5217    +  promoter       U6 promoter: RNA polymerase III promoter for human U6 snRNA
   5381..5445    +  misc_RNA       tracrRNA (fragment): trans-activating CRISPR RNA for the Streptococcus pyogenes CRISPR/Cas9 system
   5494..5611    +  misc_feature   cPPT/CTS: central polypurine tract and central termination sequence of HIV-1
   5670..6170    +  promoter       hPGK promoter: human phosphoglycerate kinase 1 promoter
   6271..6633    +  CDS            COAT_BPPP7: Experimental evidence at protein level: Swiss-Prot protein existence level 1. Forms the phage shell; binds to the phage RNA. From Pseudomonas phage PP7 (Bacteriophage PP7).
   6641..6658    -  protein_bind   attB2 (fragment): mutant version of attB; core recombination site for the Gateway® BP reaction BP Clonase™
   6745..7287    +  CDS            Rela (fragment): TF65_MOUSE - Also known as Nfkb3. Experimental evidence at protein level: Swiss-Prot protein existence level 1. NF-kappa-B is a pleiotropic transcription factor present in almost all cell types and is the endpoint of a series of signal transduction events that are initiated by a vast array of stimuli related to many biological processes such as inflammation, immunity, differentiation, cell growth, tumorigenesis and apoptosis. NF-kappa-B is a homo- or heterodimeric complex formed by the Rel-like domain- containing proteins RELA/p65, RELB, NFKB1/p105, NFKB1/p50, REL and NFKB2/p52. The heterodime
   7312..7683    +  CDS            HSF1: C-terminal activation domain from the human heat shock transcription factor HSF1
   7780..8376    +  CDS            PuroR (fragment): puromycin N-acetyltransferase; pac from Streptomyces; confers resistance to puromycin
   8402..8464    +  CDS            nef (fragment): NEF_HV1Z2 - Experimental evidence at protein level: Swiss-Prot protein existence level 1. Extracellular Nef protein targets CD4(+) T-lymphocytes for apoptosis by interacting with CXCR4 surface receptors. From Human immunodeficiency virus type 1 group M subtype D (isolate Z2/CDC-Z34) (HIV-1).
   8466..10      +  LTR            3' LTR (ΔU3) (across the origin): self-inactivating 3' long terminal repeat (LTR) from HIV-1
