[The description below was written by a language model from this plasmid's Addgene catalogue record and pLannotate feature annotations shown in this document.]
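Description:
pXPR_502_sgCD4 is a third-generation, self-inactivating lentiviral plasmid on the pXPR backbone that serves as a positive control for CRISPR activation (CRISPRa) by directing transcriptional activators to the human CD4 gene. It is propagated in E. coli at high copy from a ColE1/pUC-type origin under ampicillin selection (AmpR). The backbone also carries an f1 origin, an SV40 origin and poly(A) signal, and remnants of lac, T7 and T3 cloning elements. The viral portion comprises an RSV promoter driving a truncated HIV-1 5' LTR, the Ψ packaging signal with a partial gag sequence, the RRE for Rev-dependent export of the genomic RNA, a cPPT/CTS element, and a ΔU3 3' LTR that inactivates LTR promoter activity after integration.

Two expression units sit between the LTRs. A human U6 (Pol III) promoter transcribes the CD4-targeting guide RNA on a Streptococcus pyogenes scaffold. Only a fragment of the standard tracrRNA is annotated, which may reflect a modified scaffold, but the record does not describe any modification. Downstream, the human PGK promoter drives an open reading frame containing the PP7 bacteriophage coat protein, an RNA-binding protein, followed by a p65 (RelA) fragment and the HSF1 C-terminal activation domain, and then a puromycin resistance gene for selecting transduced mammalian cells. The element linking the activator fusion to PuroR is not annotated. No Cas9 or dCas9 coding sequence appears in the feature table, so the nuclease-dead Cas9 component presumably has to be supplied separately. The associated work used genome-wide CRISPRa screening in human cells, where induction of CD4 offers a simple way to confirm activation.
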