Addgene plasmid #158704: pXPR_502_sgCD4
Purpose: CD4 CRISPRa control
Depositing lab: John Doench & David Root. Depositing organization: Broad Institute. Publication: Identification of Antinorovirus Genes in Human Cells Using Genome-Wide CRISPR Activation Screening. Orchard RC, Sullender ME, Dunlap BF, Balce DR, Doench JG, Virgin HW. J Virol. 2018 Dec 10;93(1). pii: JVI.01324-18. doi: 10.1128/JVI.01324-18. Print 2019 Jan 1. PubMed 30305350.
Backbone
  Vector backbone: pXPR
  Vector type: Lentiviral
Growth in bacteria
  Bacterial resistance: Ampicillin, 100 μg/mL
  Growth temperature: 37°C
  Growth strain: NEB Stable
  Copy number: High Copy
Gene/Insert
  Gene/Insert name: CD4
  gRNA/shRNA sequence: ATGTTCCCTGAGAGCCTGGG
  Species: H. sapiens (human)
  Entrez Gene: CD4 (a.k.a. CD4mut, IMD79, Leu-3, OKT4D, T4)
  Cloning method: Restriction Enzyme; 5′ cloning site Unknown (unknown if destroyed)
Terms and licenses: Academic/Nonprofit Terms; Industry Terms: Not Available to Industry
Depositor comments: For questions regarding use of this plasmid, please contact John Doench.
How to cite: pXPR_502_sgCD4 was a gift from John Doench & David Root (Addgene plasmid # 158704 ; http://n2t.net/addgene:158704 ; RRID:Addgene_158704)
